>Addgene plasmid #157201 | pD649-HAsp-CD200R1-COMP5AP-AviTag-9xHis | depositor full sequence | sequence record 303511 | Full Sequence
TTTCAATATTATTGAAGCATTTATCAGGGTTATTGTCTCATGAGCGGATACATATTTGAATGTATTTAGA
AAAATAAACAAATAGGGGTCAGTGTTACAACCAATTAACCAATTCTGAACATTATCGCGAGCCCATTTAT
ACCTGAATATGGCTCATAACACCCCTTGCTCATGACCAAAATCCCTTAACGTGAGTTACGCGCGCGTCGT
TCCACTGAGCGTCAGACCCCGTAGAAAAGATCAAAGGATCTTCTTGAGATCCTTTTTTTCTGCGCGTAAT
CTGCTGCTTGCAAACAAAAAAACCACCGCTACCAGCGGTGGTTTGTTTGCCGGATCAAGAGCTACCAACT
CTTTTTCCGAAGGTAACTGGCTTCAGCAGAGCGCAGATACCAAATACTGTTCTTCTAGTGTAGCCGTAGT
TAGCCCACCACTTCAAGAACTCTGTAGCACCGCCTACATACCTCGCTCTGCTAATCCTGTTACCAGTGGC
TGCTGCCAGTGGCGATAAGTCGTGTCTTACCGGGTTGGACTCAAGACGATAGTTACCGGATAAGGCGCAG
CGGTCGGGCTGAACGGGGGGTTCGTGCACACAGCCCAGCTTGGAGCGAACGACCTACACCGAACTGAGAT
ACCTACAGCGTGAGCTATGAGAAAGCGCCACGCTTCCCGAAGGGAGAAAGGCGGACAGGTATCCGGTAAG
CGGCAGGGTCGGAACAGGAGAGCGCACGAGGGAGCTTCCAGGGGGAAACGCCTGGTATCTTTATAGTCCT
GTCGGGTTTCGCCACCTCTGACTTGAGCGTCGATTTTTGTGATGCTCGTCAGGGGGGCGGAGCCTATGGA
AAAACGCCAGCAACGCGGCCTTTTTACGGTTCCTGGCCTTTTGCTGGCCTTTTGCTCACATGTTCTTTCC
TGCGTTATCCCCTGATTCTGTGGATAACCGTATTACCGCCTTTGAGTGAGCTGATACCGCTCGCCGCAGC
CGAACGACCGAGCGCAGCGAGTCAGTGAGCGAGGAAGCGGAAGGCGAGAGTAGGGAACTGCCAGGCATCA
AACTAAGCAGAAGGCCCCTGACGGATGGCCTTTTTGCGTTTCTACAAACTCTTTCTGTGTTGTAAAACGA
CGGCCAGTCTTAAGCTCGGGCCCCCTGGGCGGTTCTGATAACGAGTAATCGTTAATCCGCAAATAACGTA
AAAACCCGCTTCGGCGGGTTTTTTTATGGGGGGAGTTTAGGGAAAGAGCATTTGTCAGAATATTTAAGGG
CGCCTGTCACTTTGCTTGATATATGAGAATTATTTAACCTTATAAATGAGAAAAAAGCAACGCACTTTAA
ATAAGATACGTTGCTTTTTCGATTGATGAACACCTATAATTAAACTATTCATCTATTATTTATGATTTTT
TGTATATACAATATTTCTAGTTTGTTAAAGAGAATTAAGAAAATAAATCTCGAAAATAATAAAGGGAAAA
TCAGTTTTTGATATCAAAATTATACATGTCAACGATAATACAAAATATAATACAAACTATAAGATGTTAT
CAGTATTTATTATCATTTAGAATAAATTTTGTGTCGCCCTTAATTGTGAGCGGATAACAATTACGAGCTT
CATGCACAGTGGCGTTGACTCAATATTGGCCATTAGCCATATTATTCATTGGTTATATAGCATAAATCAA
TATTGGCTATTGGCCATTGCATACGTTGTATCTATATCATAATATGTACATTTATATTGGCTCATGTCCA
ATATGACCGCCATGTTGGCATTGATTATTGACTAGTTATTAATAGTAATCAATTACGGGGTCATTAGTTC
ATAGCCCATATATGGAGTTCCGCGTTACATAACTTACGGTAAATGGCCCGCCTGGCTGACCGCCCAACGA
CCCCCGCCCATTGACGTCAATAATGACGTATGTTCCCATAGTAACGCCAATAGGGACTTTCCATTGACGT
CAATGGGTGGAGTATTTACGGTAAACTGCCCACTTGGCAGTACATCAAGTGTATCATATGCCAAGTACGC
CCCCTATTGACGTCAATGACGGTAAATGGCCCGCCTGGCATTATGCCCAGTACATGACCTTATGGGACTT
TCCTACTTGGCAGTACATCTACGTATTAGTCATCGCTATTACCATGGTGATGCGGTTTTGGCAGTACATC
AATGGGCGTGGATAGCGGTTTGACTCACGGGGATTTCCAAGTCTCCACCCCATTGACGTCAATGGGAGTT
TGTTTTGGCACCAAAATCAACGGGACTTTCCAAAATGTCGTAACAACTCCGCCCCATTGACGCAAATGGG
CGGTAGGCGTGTACGGTGGGAGGTCTATATAAGCAGAGCTCGTTTAGTGAACCGTCAGATCGCCTGGAGA
CGCCATCCACGCTGTTTTGACCTCCATAGAAGACACCGGGACCGATCCAGCCTCCGCGGCCGGGAACGGT
GCATTGGAACGCGGATTCCCCGTGCCAAGAGTGACGTAAGTACCGCCTATAGAGTCTATAGGCCCACCCC
CTTGGCTTCGTTAGAACGCGGCTACAATTAATACATAACCTTATGTATCATACACATACGATTTAGGTGA
CACTATAGAATAACATCCACTTTGCCTTTCTCTCCACAGGTGTCCACTCCCAGGTCCAACTGCACCTCGG
TTCTATCGAAAACGCGCCTGCTAGCGCCACCATGAAGACCATCATTGCCCTGAGCTACATCTTCTGCCTG
GTGTTCGCTGCGGCCGCCATGGATGAGAAGCAGATCACCCAGAACTACAGCAAGGTGCTGGCCGAAGTGA
ACACCAGCTGGCCTGTGAAGATGGCCACCAATGCCGTGCTGTGCTGTCCTCCTATCGCTCTGCGGAACCT
GATCATCATCACCTGGGAGATCATCCTGAGAGGCCAGCCTAGCTGCACCAAGGCCTACCGGAAAGAGACA
AACGAGACAAAAGAAACGAACTGCACCGACGAGCGGATCACATGGGTGTCCAGACCTGACCAGAACAGCG
ACCTGCAGATCAGACCAGTGGCCATCACACACGACGGCTACTACCGGTGTATCATGGTCACCCCTGACGG
CAACTTCCACCGGGGCTATCATCTGCAAGTGCTCGTGACCCCTGAAGTGACCCTGTTCCAGAACAGAAAC
CGGACAGCCGTGTGTAAAGCCGTGGCCGGAAAACCTGCCGCTCAGATCTCTTGGATTCCTGAGGGCGATT
GCGCCACCAAGCAAGAGTACTGGTCTAACGGCACCGTGACCGTGAAGTCCACCTGTCACTGGGAAGTGCA
CAACGTGTCCACCGTGACTTGTCACGTGTCCCACCTGACAGGCAACAAGAGCCTGTACATCGAGCTGCTG
CCTGTGCCTGGCGCCAAGAAGTCTGCCAAACTTGGCGCGCCGGAAGATCAAGTTGATCCAAGATTGATTG
ATGGCAAGGGCGGATCTCTGGAGGTGCTGTTCCAGGGACCAGGCGGAAGCGGCAATCCCGGCGGCGATCT
GGCCCCCCAGATGCTGCGCGAGCTGCAGGAGACCAATGCCGCCCTGCAGGACGTGCGCGAGCTGCTGCGC
CACCGCGTGAAGGAGATCACCTTCCTGAAGAACACCGTGATGGAGTGCGACGCCTGCGGTATGCAGCCCT
CTAGAGGCTCCGGCTCCATCATCCCAGTTGAGGAGGAGAACCCGGACTTCTGGAACCGCGAGGCAGCCGA
GGCCCTGGGTGCCGCCAAGAAGCTGCAGCCTGCACAGACAGCCGCCAAGAACCTCATCATCTTCCTGGGC
GATGGGATGGGGGTGTCTACGGTGACAGCTGCCAGGATCCTAAAAGGGCAGAAGAAGGACAAACTGGGGC
CTGAGATACCCCTGGCCATGGACCGCTTCCCATATGTGGCTCTGTCCAAGACATACAATGTAGACAAACA
TGTGCCAGACAGTGGAGCCACAGCCACGGCCTACCTGTGCGGGGTCAAGGGCAACTTCCAGACCATTGGC
TTGAGTGCAGCCGCCCGCTTTAACCAGTGCAACACGACACGCGGCAACGAGGTCATCTCCGTGATGAATC
GGGCCAAGAAAGCAGGGAAGTCAGTGGGAGTGGTAACCACCACACGAGTGCAGCACGCCTCGCCAGCCGG
CACCTACGCCCACACGGTGAACCGCAACTGGTACTCGGACGCCGACGTGCCTGCCTCGGCCCGCCAGGAG
GGGTGCCAGGACATCGCTACGCAGCTCATCTCCAACATGGACATTGACGTGATCCTAGGTGGAGGCCGAA
AGTACATGTTTCGCATGGGAACCCCAGACCCTGAGTACCCAGATGACTACAGCCAAGGTGGGACCAGGCT
GGACGGGAAGAATCTGGTGCAGGAATGGCTGGCGAAGCGCCAGGGTGCCCGGTATGTGTGGAACCGCACT
GAGCTCATGCAGGCTTCCCTGGACCCGTCTGTGACCCATCTCATGGGTCTCTTTGAGCCTGGAGACATGA
AATACGAGATCCACCGAGACTCCACACTGGACCCCTCCCTGATGGAGATGACAGAGGCTGCCCTGCGCCT
GCTGAGCAGGAACCCCCGCGGCTTCTTCCTCTTCGTGGAGGGTGGTCGCATCGACCATGGTCATCATGAA
AGCAGGGCTTACCGGGCACTGACTGAGACGATCATGTTCGACGACGCCATTGAGAGGGCGGGCCAGCTCA
CCAGCGAGGAGGACACGCTGAGCCTCGTCACTGCCGACCACTCCCACGTCTTCTCCTTCGGAGGCTACCC
CCTGCGAGGGAGCTCCATCTTCGGGCTGGCCCCTGGCAAGGCCCGGGACAGGAAGGCCTACACGGTCCTC
CTATACGGAAACGGTCCAGGCTATGTGCTCAAGGACGGCGCCCGGCCGGATGTTACCGAGAGCGAGAGCG
GGAGCCCCGAGTATCGGCAGCAGTCAGCAGTGCCCCTGGACGAAGAGACCCACGCAGGCGAGGACGTGGC
GGTGTTCGCGCGCGGCCCGCAGGCGCACCTGGTTCACGGCGTGCAGGAGCAGACCTTCATAGCGCACGTC
ATGGCCTTCGCCGCCTGCCTGGAGCCCTACACCGCCTGCGACCTGGCGCCCCCCGCCGGCACCACCGACG
CCGCGCACCCGGGTGGCGGAGGACTGAACGACATCTTCGAGGCTCAGAAAATCGAATGGCACGAACATCA
CCATCACCATCACCATCACCATTAAGGCCGGCCTGTAGTCACTGGCACAACGCGTTACCCGGTAAGCCAA
TCGGGTATACACGGTCGTCATACTGCAGACAGGGTTCTTCTACTTTGCAAGATAGTCTTGAGTAGTAAAA
TAAATAGATAGAGAAAATCAGCCTCGACTGTGCCTTCTAGTTGCCAGCCATCTGTTGTTTGCCCCTCCCC
CGTGCCTTCCTTGACCCTGGAAGGTGCCACTCCCACTGTCCTTTCCTAATAAAATGAGGAAATTGCATCA
CAACACTCAACCCTATCTCGGTCTATTCTTTTGATTTATAAGGGATTTTGCCGATTTCGGCCTATTGGTT
AAAAAATGAGCTGATTTAACAAAAATTTAACGCGAATTAATTCTGTGGAATGTGTGTCAGTTAGGGTGTG
GAAAGTCCCCAGGCTCCCCAGCAGGCAGAAGTATGCAAAGCATGCATCTCAATTAGTCAGCAACCAGGTG
TGGAAAGTCCCCAGGCTCCCCAGCAGGCAGAAGTATGCAAAGCATGCATCTCAATTAGTCAGCAACCATA
GTCCCGCCCCTAACTCCGCCCATCCCGCCCCTAACTCCGCCCAGTTCCGCCCATTCTCCGCCCCATGGCT
GACTAATTTTTTTTATTTATGCAGAGGCCGAGGCCGCCTCTGCCTCTGAGCTATTCCAGAAGTAGTGAGG
AGGCTTTTTTGGAGGCCTAGGCTTTTGCAAAAAGCTCCCGGGAGCTTGTATATCCATTTTCGGATCTGAT
CAGCACGTGTTGACAATTAATCATCGGCATAGTATATCGGCATAGTATAATACGACAAGGTGAGGAACTA
AACCATGACCGAGTACAAGCCCACGGTGCGCCTCGCCACCCGCGACGACGTCCCCAGGGCCGTACGCACC
CTCGCCGCCGCGTTCGCCGACTACCCCGCCACGCGCCACACCGTCGATCCGGACCGCCACATCGAGCGGG
TCACCGAGCTGCAAGAACTCTTCCTCACGCGCGTCGGGCTCGACATCGGCAAGGTGTGGGTCGCGGACGA
CGGCGCCGCGGTGGCGGTCTGGACCACGCCGGAGAGCGTCGAAGCGGGGGCGGTGTTCGCCGAGATCGGC
CCGCGCATGGCCGAGTTGAGCGGTTCCCGGCTGGCCGCGCAGCAACAGATGGAAGGCCTCCTGGCGCCGC
ACCGGCCCAAGGAGCCCGCGTGGTTCCTGGCCACCGTCGGCGTCTCGCCCGACCACCAGGGCAAGGGTCT
GGGCAGCGCCGTCGTGCTCCCCGGAGTGGAGGCGGCCGAGCGCGCCGGGGTGCCCGCCTTCCTGGAGACA
TCCGCGCCCCGCAACCTCCCCTTCTACGAGCGGCTCGGCTTCACCGTCACCGCCGACGTCGAGGTGCCCG
AAGGACCGCGCACCTGGTGCATGACCCGCAAGCCCGGTGCCTGACACGTGCTACGAGATTTCGATTCCAC
CGCCGCCTTCTATGAAAGGTTGGGCTTCGGAATCGTTTTCCGGGACGCCGGCTGGATGATCCTCCAGCGC
GGGGATCTCATGCTGGAGTTCTTCGCCCACCCCAACTTGTTTATTGCAGCTTATAATGGTTACAAATAAA
GCAATAGCATCACAAATTTCACAAATAAAGCATTTTTTTCACTGCATTCTAGTTGTGGTTTGTCCAAACT
CATCAATGTATCTTATCATGTCTGTATACCGTCGACCTCTAGCTAGAGCTTGGCGTAATCATGGTCATTA
CCAATGCTTAATCAGTGAGGCACCTATCTCAGCGATCTGTCTATTTCGTTCATCCATAGTTGCCTGACTC
CCCGTCGTGTAGATAACTACGATACGGGAGGGCTTACCATCTGGCCCCAGCGCTGCGATGATACCGCGAG
AACCACGCTCACCGGCTCCGGATTTATCAGCAATAAACCAGCCAGCCGGAAGGGCCGAGCGCAGAAGTGG
TCCTGCAACTTTATCCGCCTCCATCCAGTCTATTAATTGTTGCCGGGAAGCTAGAGTAAGTAGTTCGCCA
GTTAATAGTTTGCGCAACGTTGTTGCCATCGCTACAGGCATCGTGGTGTCACGCTCGTCGTTTGGTATGG
CTTCATTCAGCTCCGGTTCCCAACGATCAAGGCGAGTTACATGATCCCCCATGTTGTGCAAAAAAGCGGT
TAGCTCCTTCGGTCCTCCGATCGTTGTCAGAAGTAAGTTGGCCGCAGTGTTATCACTCATGGTTATGGCA
GCACTGCATAATTCTCTTACTGTCATGCCATCCGTAAGATGCTTTTCTGTGACTGGTGAGTACTCAACCA
AGTCATTCTGAGAATAGTGTATGCGGCGACCGAGTTGCTCTTGCCCGGCGTCAATACGGGATAATACCGC
GCCACATAGCAGAACTTTAAAAGTGCTCATCATTGGAAAACGTTCTTCGGGGCGAAAACTCTCAAGGATC
TTACCGCTGTTGAGATCCAGTTCGATGTAACCCACTCGTGCACCCAACTGATCTTCAGCATCTTTTACTT
TCACCAGCGTTTCTGGGTGAGCAAAAACAGGAAGGCAAAATGCCGCAAAAAAGGGAATAAGGGCGACACG
GAAATGTTGAATACTCATATTCTTCCTT
Features (pLannotate 1.2.2; 24 found; start..end, strand, type, name):
    119..143     -  CDS            KanR (fragment): aminoglycoside phosphotransferase; aph(3')-Ia; confers resistance to kanamycin
    254..842     +  rep_origin     ori: high-copy-number ColE1/pMB1/pBR322/pUC origin of replication
   1067..1084    +  terminator     rrnB T2 terminator (fragment): transcription terminator T2 from the E. coli rrnB gene
   1109..1128    -  CDS            lacZα (fragment): LacZα fragment of β-galactosidase; lacZ fragment
   1584..1600    +  protein_bind   lac operator: The lac repressor binds to the lac operator to inhibit transcription in E. coli. This inhibition can be relieved by adding lactose or isopropyl-β-D-thiogalactopyranoside (IPTG). lac repressor encoded by lacI
   1843..2146    +  enhancer       CMV enhancer: human cytomegalovirus immediate early enhancer
   2147..2350    +  promoter       CMV promoter: human cytomegalovirus (CMV) immediate early promoter
   2486..2529    +  intron         CMV intron (fragment): modified intron A from human cytomegalovirus
   2581..2599    +  promoter       SP6 promoter: promoter for bacteriophage SP6 RNA polymerase
   2603..2640    +  CDS            IgH signal sequence (fragment): signal sequence from the mouse immunoglobulin heavy chain variable region
   2719..3402    +  CDS            CD200R1 (fragment): MO2R1_HUMAN - Also known as CD200R, CRTR2, MOX2R, OX2R. Experimental evidence at protein level: Swiss-Prot protein existence level 1. Inhibitory receptor for the CD200/OX2 cell surface glycoprotein. Limits inflammation by inhibiting the expression of proinflammatory molecules including TNF-alpha, interferons, and inducible nitric oxide synthase (iNOS) in response to selected stimuli. Also binds to HHV-8 K14 viral CD200 homolog with identical affinity and kinetics as the host CD200. From Homo sapiens (Human).
   3490..3669    +  CDS            Comp (fragment): COMP_RAT - Experimental evidence at protein level: Swiss-Prot protein existence level 1. May play a role in the structural integrity of cartilage via its interaction with other extracellular matrix proteins such as the collagens and fibronectin. Can mediate the interaction of chondrocytes with the cartilage extracellular matrix through interaction with cell surface integrin receptors. Could play a role in the pathogenesis of osteoarthritis. Potent suppressor of apoptosis in both primary chondrocytes and transformed cells. Suppresses apoptosis by blocking the activation of caspase-3 and by indu
   3657..5109    +  CDS            SEAP (fragment): secreted alkaline phosphatase from human placenta The natural enzyme has a C-terminal transmembrane sequence that is replaced by a GPI anchor.
   5134..5175    +  CDS            AviTag™ (fragment): peptide tag that allows for enzymatic biotinylation
   5179..5202    +  CDS            8xHis: 8xHis affinity tag
   5348..5459    +  polyA_signal   bGH poly(A) signal: bovine growth hormone polyadenylation signal
   5460..5568    +  rep_origin     f1 ori (fragment): f1 bacteriophage origin of replication; arrow indicates direction of (+) strand synthesis
   5582..5911    +  promoter       SV40 promoter: SV40 enhancer and early promoter
   5959..6006    +  promoter       EM7 promoter: synthetic bacterial promoter&nbsp
   6025..6624    +  CDS            PuroR (fragment): puromycin N-acetyltransferase; pac from Streptomyces; confers resistance to puromycin
   6634..6759    +  CDS            ble (fragment): BLE_KLEPN - Experimental evidence at protein level: Swiss-Prot protein existence level 1. Binding protein with a strong affinity to the bleomycin family of antibiotics. Binds to CL990; an antimitotic-antibiotic compound. From Klebsiella pneumoniae.
   6754..6875    +  polyA_signal   SV40 poly(A) signal: SV40 polyadenylation signal
   6928..7788    -  CDS            AmpR: β-lactamase; bla; confers resistance to ampicillin, carbenicillin, and related antibiotics
   7791..89      -  promoter       AmpR promoter (fragment) (across the origin): bla
