[The description below was written by a language model from this plasmid's Addgene catalogue record and pLannotate feature annotations shown in this document.]
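Description:
pD649-HAsp-CD200R1-COMP5AP-AviTag-9xHis is a mammalian expression plasmid built on the pD649 backbone (7,798 bp in the full sequence record) for producing a secreted, multimerised form of the extracellular domain of human CD200R1, the inhibitory receptor for CD200/OX2. It is propagated in E. coli as a high-copy plasmid through a ColE1/pUC-type origin and selected with ampicillin via the β-lactamase gene. The feature table also annotates an SV40 early promoter plus bacterial EM7 promoter driving a puromycin N-acetyltransferase coding region with an SV40 poly(A) signal, which would allow puromycin selection in mammalian cells, although the catalogue entry does not mention this. Short fragments of KanR, lacZα, ble and the f1 origin appear to be non-functional backbone remnants. The depositor notes that some plasmids in this collection may carry an IS4-like transposase element upstream of the CMV promoter; none is annotated here.

Expression is driven by the CMV immediate-early enhancer and promoter, followed by a fragment of CMV intron A and an SP6 promoter that can serve for in vitro transcription or as a sequencing primer site. The open reading frame begins with a secretion signal: the name indicates "HAsp", while the annotation tool matches part of it to an immunoglobulin heavy chain signal sequence. The CD200R1 ectodomain sits between retained NotI and AscI sites, so it can be exchanged as a cassette. It is fused at its C terminus to the rat COMP coiled-coil region, which drives pentamerisation, then human placental alkaline phosphatase as an enzymatic reporter, an AviTag for site-specific biotinylation, and a polyhistidine tag for purification (9xHis by name, annotated as 8xHis). A bGH poly(A) signal ends the unit. The pentameric, phosphatase-tagged protein suits high-avidity detection of weak extracellular interactions, consistent with the associated human IgSF cell-surface interactome screen.
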