Addgene plasmid #157201: pD649-HAsp-CD200R1-COMP5AP-AviTag-9xHis
Purpose: Mammalian expression of cell-surface protein extracellular domain fused to COMP5AP-AviTag-9xHis. Protein is secreted from cells.
Depositing lab: Chris Garcia. Depositing organization: Stanford University. Publication: A Human IgSF Cell-Surface Interactome Reveals a Complex Network of Protein-Protein Interactions. Wojtowicz WM, Vielmetter J, Fernandes RA, Siepe DH, Eastman CL, Chisholm GB, Cox S, Klock H, Anderson PW, Rue SM, Miller JJ, Glaser SM, Bragstad ML, Vance J, Lam AW, Lesley SA, Zinn K, Garcia KC. Cell. 2020 Aug 20;182(4):1027-1043.e17. doi: 10.1016/j.cell.2020.07.025. PubMed 32822567.
Backbone
  Vector backbone: pD649
  Backbone size w/o insert (bp): 7153
  Vector type: Mammalian Expression
Growth in bacteria
  Bacterial resistance: Ampicillin, 100 μg/mL
  Growth temperature: 37°C
  Growth strain: DH5alpha
  Copy number: High Copy
Gene/Insert
  Gene/Insert name: CD200R1 (alt name: MO2R1)
  Species: H. sapiens (human)
  Insert size (bp): 645
  Entrez Gene: CD200R1 (a.k.a. CD200R, HCRTR2, MOX2R, OX2R)
  Promoter: CMV/SP6
  Tag / fusion protein: COMP5AP-AviTag-9xHis (C terminal on backbone)
  Cloning method: Restriction Enzyme; 5′ cloning site GCGGCCGC (not destroyed); 3′ cloning site GGCGCGCC (not destroyed)
  Sequencing primers: 5′ ATTTAGGTGACACTATAG; 3′ CGTCGCACTCCATCACGGTG
Resource information
  A portion of this plasmid was derived from a plasmid made by: synthesis by ThermoFisher
Terms and licenses: Academic/Nonprofit Terms; Industry Terms: Not Available to Industry
Depositor comments: Some plasmids in this collection may have an IS4-like element ISVsa5 family transposase upstream of the CMV promoter.
How to cite: pD649-HAsp-CD200R1-COMP5AP-AviTag-9xHis was a gift from Chris Garcia (Addgene plasmid # 157201 ; http://n2t.net/addgene:157201 ; RRID:Addgene_157201)
