>Addgene plasmid #157201 | pD649-HAsp-CD200R1-COMP5AP-AviTag-9xHis | depositor partial sequence | sequence record 303512 | insert (extracellular domain)
ATGGATGAGAAGCAGATCACCCAGAACTACAGCAAGGTGCTGGCCGAAGTGAACACCAGCTGGCCTGTGA
AGATGGCCACCAATGCCGTGCTGTGCTGTCCTCCTATCGCTCTGCGGAACCTGATCATCATCACCTGGGA
GATCATCCTGAGAGGCCAGCCTAGCTGCACCAAGGCCTACCGGAAAGAGACAAACGAGACAAAAGAAACG
AACTGCACCGACGAGCGGATCACATGGGTGTCCAGACCTGACCAGAACAGCGACCTGCAGATCAGACCAG
TGGCCATCACACACGACGGCTACTACCGGTGTATCATGGTCACCCCTGACGGCAACTTCCACCGGGGCTA
TCATCTGCAAGTGCTCGTGACCCCTGAAGTGACCCTGTTCCAGAACAGAAACCGGACAGCCGTGTGTAAA
GCCGTGGCCGGAAAACCTGCCGCTCAGATCTCTTGGATTCCTGAGGGCGATTGCGCCACCAAGCAAGAGT
ACTGGTCTAACGGCACCGTGACCGTGAAGTCCACCTGTCACTGGGAAGTGCACAACGTGTCCACCGTGAC
TTGTCACGTGTCCCACCTGACAGGCAACAAGAGCCTGTACATCGAGCTGCTGCCTGTGCCTGGCGCCAAG
AAGTCTGCCAAACTT
